>Addgene plasmid #18798 | pWZL Blast Snail ER | addgene full sequence | sequence record 166158 | Addgene NGS Result
CTGCAGCCTGAATATGGGCCAAACAGGATATCTGTGGTAAGCAGTTCCTGCCCCGGCTCAGGGCCAAGAA
CAGATGGAACAGCTGAATATGGGCCAAACAGGATATCTGTGGTAAGCAGTTCCTGCCCCGGCTCAGGGCC
AAGAACAGATGGTCCCCAGATGCGGTCCAGCCCTCAGCAGTTTCTAGAGAACCATCAGATGTTTCCAGGG
TGCCCCAAGGACCTGAAATGACCCTGTGCCTTATTTGAACTAACCAATCAGTTCGCTTCTCGCTTCTGTT
CGCGCGCTTCTGCTCCCCGAGCTCAATAAAAGAGCCCACAACCCCTCACTCGGGGCGCCAGTCCTCCGAT
TGACTGAGTCGCCCGGGTACCCGTGTATCCAATAAACCCTCTTGCAGTTGCATCCGACTTGTGGTCTCGC
TGTTCCTTGGGAGGGTCTCCTCTGAGTGATTGACTACCCGTCAGCGGGGGTCTTTCATTTGGGGGCTCGT
CCGGGATCGGGAGACCCCTGCCCAGGGACCACCGACCCACCACCGGGAGGCAAGCTGGCCAGCAACTTAT
CTGTGTCTGTCCGATTGTCTAGTGTCTATGACTGATTTTATGCGCCTGCGTCGGTACTAGTTAGCTAACT
AGCTCTGTATCTGGCGGACCCGTGGTGGAACTGACGAGTTCTGAACACCCGGCCGCAACCCTGGGAGACG
TCCCAGGGACTTTGGGGGCCGTTTTTGTGGCCCGACCTGAGGAAGGGAGTCGATGTGGAATCCGACCCCG
TCAGGATATGTGGTTCTGGTAGGAGACGAGAACCTAAAACAGTTCCCGCCTCCGTCTGAATTTTTGCTTT
CGGTTTGGAACCGAAGCCGCGCGTCTTGTCTGCTGCAGCGCTGCAGCATCGTTCTGTGTTGTCTCTGTCT
GACTGTGTTTCTGTATTTGTCTGAAAATTAGGGCCAGACTGTTACCACTCCCTTAAGTTTGACCTTAGGT
CACTGGAAAGATGTCGAGCGGATCGCTCACAACCAGTCGGTAGATGTCAAGAAGAGACGTTGGGTTACCT
TCTGCTCTGCAGAATGGCCAACCTTTAACGTCGGATGGCCGCGAGACGGCACCTTTAACCGAGACCTCAT
CACCCAGGTTAAGATCAAGGTCTTTTCACCTGGCCCGCATGGACACCCAGACCAGGTCCCCTACATCGTG
ACCTGGGAAGCCTTGGCTTTTGACCCCCCTCCCTGGGTCAAGCCCTTTGTACACCCTAAGCCTCCGCCTC
CTCTTCCTCCATCCGCCCCGTCTCTCCCCCTTGAACCTCCTCGTTCGACCCCGCCTCGATCCTCCCTTTA
TCCAGCCCTCACTCCTTCTCTAGGCGCCGGCCGGATCCATGCCGCGCTCTTTCCTCGTCAGGAAGCCCTC
CGACCCCAATCGGAAGCCTAACTACAGCGAGCTGCAGGACTCTAATCCAGAGTTTACCTTCCAGCAGCCC
TACGACCAGGCCCACCTGCTGGCAGCCATCCCACCTCCGGAGATCCTCAACCCCACCGCCTCGCTGCCAA
TGCTCATCTGGGACTCTGTCCTGGCGCCCCAAGCCCAGCCAATTGCCTGGGCCTCCCTTCGGCTCCAGGA
GAGTCCCAGGGTGGCAGAGCTGACCTCCCTGTCAGATGAGGACAGTGGGAAAGGCTCCCAGCCCCCCAGC
CCACCCTCACCGGCTCCTTCGTCCTTCTCCTCTACTTCAGTCTCTTCCTTGGAGGCCGAGGCCTATGCTG
CCTTCCCAGGCTTGGGCCAAGTGCCCAAGCAGCTGGCCCAGCTCTCTGAGGCCAAGGATCTCCAGGCTCG
AAAGGCCTTCAACTGCAAATACTGCAACAAGGAATACCTCAGCCTGGGTGCCCTCAAGATGCACATCCGA
AGCCACACGCTGCCCTGCGTCTGCGGAACCTGCGGGAAGGCCTTCTCTAGGCCCTGGCTGCTACAAGGCC
ATGTCCGGACCCACACTGGCGAGAAGCCCTTCTCCTGTCCCCACTGCAGCCGTGCCTTCGCTGACCGCTC
CAACCTGCGGGCCCACCTCCAGACCCACTCAGATGTCAAGAAGTACCAGTGCCAGGCGTGTGCTCGGACC
TTCTCCCGAATGTCCCTGCTCCACAAGCACCAAGAGTCCGGCTGCTCAGGATGTCCCCGCGCGGATCCAC
GAAATGAAATGGGTGCTTCAGGAGACATGAGGGCTGCCAACCTTTGGCCAAGCCCTCTTGTGATTAAGCA
CACTAAGAAGAATAGCCCTGCCTTGTCCTTGACAGCTGACCAGATGGTCAGTGCCTTGTTGGATGCTGAA
CCGCCCATGATCTATTCTGAATATGATCCTTCTAGACCCTTCAGTGAAGCCTCAATGATGGGCTTATTGA
CCAACCTAGCAGATAGGGAGCTGGTTCATATGATCAACTGGGCAAAGAGAGTGCCAGGCTTTGGGGACTT
GAATCTCCATGATCAGGTCCACCTTCTCGAGTGTGCCTGGCTGGAGATTCTGATGATTGGTCTCGTCTGG
CGCTCCATGGAACACCCGGGGAAGCTCCTGTTTGCTCCTAACTTGCTCCTGGACAGGAATCAAGGTAAAT
GTGTGGAAGGCATGGTGGAGATCTTTGACATGTTGCTTGCTACGTCAAGTCGGTTCCGCATGATGAACCT
GCAGGGTGAAGAGTTTGTGTGCCTCAAATCCATCATTTTGCTTAATTCCGGAGTGTACACGTTTCTGTCC
AGCACCTTGAAGTCTCTGGAAGAGAAGGACCACATCCACCGTGTCCTGGACAAGATCACAGACACTTTGA
TCCACCTGATGGCCAAAGCTGGCCTGACTCTGCAGCAGCAGCATCGCCGCCTAGCTCAGCTCCTTCTCAT
TCTTTCCCATATCCGGCATATGAGTAACAAACGCATGGAGCATCTCTACAACATGAAATGCAAGAACGTG
GTACCCCTCTATGACCTGCTCCTGGAGATGTTGGATGCCCACCGCCTTCATGCCCCAGCCAGTCGCATGG
GAGTGCCCCCAGAGGAGCCCAGCCAGACCCAGCTGGCCACCACCAGCTCCACTTCAGCACATTCCTTACA
AACCTACTACATACCCCCGGAAGCAGAGGGCTTCCCCAACACGATCTGAGAGCTCCTACTAGTGAATTCA
CTCGAGATACGTAAAACAATTGAAGATCTAGTCGACCAATTCCGGTTATTTTCCACCATATTGCCGTCTT
TTGGCAATGTGAGGGCCCGGAAACCTGGCCCTGTCTTCTTGACGAGCATTCCTAGGGGTCTTTCCCCTCT
CGCCAAAGGAATGCAAGGTCTGTTGAATGTCGTGAAGGAAGCAGTTCCTCTGGAAGCTTCTTGAAGACAA
ACAACGTCTGTAGCGACCCTTTGCAGGCAGCGGAACCCCCCACCTGGCGACAGGTGCCTCTGCGGCCAAA
AGCCACGTGTATAAGATACACCTGCAAAGGCGGCACAACCCCAGTGCCACGTTGTGAGTTGGATAGTTGT
GGAAAGAGTCAAATGGCTCTCCTCAAGCGTATTCAACAAGGGGCTGAAGGATGCCCAGAAGGTACCCCAT
TGTATGGGATCTGATCTGGGGCCTCGGTGCACATGCTTTACATGTGTTTAGTCGAGGTTAAAAAACGTCT
AGGCCCCCCGAACCACGGGGACGTGGTTTTCCTTTGAAAAACACGATGATAATACCATGAAAACATTTAA
CATTTCTCAACAGGATCTAGAATTAGTAGAAGTAGCGACAGAGAAGATTACAATGCTTTATGAGGATAAT
AAACATCATGTGGGAGCGGCAATTCGTACGAAAACAGGAGAAATCATTTCGGCAGTACATATTGAAGCGT
ATATAGGACGAGTAACTGTTTGTGCAGAAGCCATTGCGATTGGTAGTGCAGTTTCGAATGGACAAAAGGA
TTTTGACACGATTGTAGCTGTTAGACACCCTTATTCTGACGAAGTAGATAGAAGTATTCGAGTGGTAAGT
CCTTGTGGTATGTGTAGGGAGTTGATTTCAGACTATGCACCAGATTGTTTTGTGTTAATAGAAATGAATG
GCAAGTTAGTCAAAACTACGATTGAAGAACTCATTCCACTCAAATATACCCGAAATTAAAAGTTTTACCA
TACCAAGCTCATCGATAAAATAAAAGATTTTATTTAGTCTCCAGAAAAAGGGGGGAATGAAAGACCCCAC
CTGTAGGTTTGGCAAGCTAGCTTAAGTAACGCCATTTTGCAAGGCATGGAAAAATACATAACTGAGAATA
GAGAAGTTCAGATCAAGGTCAGGAACAGATGGAACAGCTGAATATGGGCCAAACAGGATATCTGTGGTAA
GCAGTTCCTGCCCCGGCTCAGGGCCAAGAACAGATGGAACAGCTGAATATGGGCCAAACAGGATATCTGT
GGTAAGCAGTTCCTGCCCCGGCTCAGGGCCAAGAACAGATGGTCCCCAGATGCGGTCCAGCCCTCAGCAG
TTTCTAGAGAACCATCAGATGTTTCCAGGGTGCCCCAAGGACCTGAAATGACCCTGTGCCTTATTTGAAC
TAACCAATCAGTTCGCTTCTCGCTTCTGTTCGCGCGCTTCTGCTCCCCGAGCTCAATAAAAGAGCCCACA
ACCCCTCACTCGGGGCGCCAGTCCTCCGATTGACTGAGTCGCCCGGGTACCCGTGTATCCAATAAACCCT
CTTGCAGTTGCATCCGACTTGTGGTCTCGCTGTTCCTTGGGAGGGTCTCCTCTGAGTGATTGACTACCCG
TCAGCGGGGGTCTTTCACATGCAGCATGTATCAAAATTAATTTGGTTTTTTTTCTTAAGTATTTACATTA
AATGGCCATAGTTGCATTAATGAATCGGCCAACGCGCGGGGAGAGGCGGTTTGCGTATTGGGCGCTCTTC
CGCTTCCTCGCTCACTGACTCGCTGCGCTCGGTCGTTCGGCTGCGGCGAGCGGTATCAGCTCACTCAAAG
GCGGTAATACGGTTATCCACAGAATCAGGGGATAACGCAGGAAAGAACATGTGAGCAAAAGGCCAGCAAA
AGGCCAGGAACCGTAAAAAGGCCGCGTTGCTGGCGTTTTTCCATAGGCTCCGCCCCCCTGACGAGCATCA
CAAAAATCGACGCTCAAGTCAGAGGTGGCGAAACCCGACAGGACTATAAAGATACCAGGCGTTTCCCCCT
GGAAGCTCCCTCGTGCGCTCTCCTGTTCCGACCCTGCCGCTTACCGGATACCTGTCCGCCTTTCTCCCTT
CGGGAAGCGTGGCGCTTTCTCATAGCTCACGCTGTAGGTATCTCAGTTCGGTGTAGGTCGTTCGCTCCAA
GCTGGGCTGTGTGCACGAACCCCCCGTTCAGCCCGACCGCTGCGCCTTATCCGGTAACTATCGTCTTGAG
TCCAACCCGGTAAGACACGACTTATCGCCACTGGCAGCAGCCACTGGTAACAGGATTAGCAGAGCGAGGT
ATGTAGGCGGTGCTACAGAGTTCTTGAAGTGGTGGCCTAACTACGGCTACACTAGAAGAACAGTATTTGG
TATCTGCGCTCTGCTGAAGCCAGTTACCTTCGGAAAAAGAGTTGGTAGCTCTTGATCCGGCAAACAAACC
ACCGCTGGTAGCGGTGGTTTTTTTGTTTGCAAGCAGCAGATTACGCGCAGAAAAAAAGGATCTCAAGAAG
ATCCTTTGATCTTTTCTACGGGGTCTGACGCTCAGTGGAACGAAAACTCACGTTAAGGGATTTTGGTCAT
GAGATTATCAAAAAGGATCTTCACCTAGATCCTTTTGCGGCCGCAAATCAATCTAAAGTATATATGAGTA
AACTTGGTCTGACAGTTACCAATGCTTAATCAGTGAGGCACCTATCTCAGCGATCTGTCTATTTCGTTCA
TCCATAGTTGCCTGACTCCCCGTCGTGTAGATAACTACGATACGGGAGGGCTTACCATCTGGCCCCAGTG
CTGCAATGATACCGCGAGACCCACGCTCACCGGCTCCAGATTTATCAGCAATAAACCAGCCAGCCGGAAG
GGCCGAGCGCAGAAGTGGTCCTGCAACTTTATCCGCCTCCATCCAGTCTATTAATTGTTGCCGGGAAGCT
AGAGTAAGTAGTTCGCCAGTTAATAGTTTGCGCAACGTTGTTGCCATTGCTACAGGCATCGTGGTGTCAC
GCTCGTCGTTTGGTATGGCTTCATTCAGCTCCGGTTCCCAACGATCAAGGCGAGTTACATGATCCCCCAT
GTTGTGCAAAAAAGCGGTTAGCTCCTTCGGTCCTCCGATCGTTGTCAGAAGTAAGTTGGCCGCAGTGTTA
TCACTCATGGTTATGGCAGCACTGCATAATTCTCTTACTGTCATGCCATCCGTAAGATGCTTTTCTGTGA
CTGGTGAGTACTCAACCAAGTCATTCTGAGAATAGTGTATGCGGCGACCGAGTTGCTCTTGCCCGGCGTC
AATACGGGATAATACCGCGCCACATAGCAGAACTTTAAAAGTGCTCATCATTGGAAAACGTTCTTCGGGG
CGAAAACTCTCAAGGATCTTACCGCTGTTGAGATCCAGTTCGATGTAACCCACTCGTGCACCCAACTGAT
CTTCAGCATCTTTTACTTTCACCAGCGTTTCTGGGTGAGCAAAAACAGGAAGGCAAAATGCCGCAAAAAA
GGGAATAAGGGCGACACGGAAATGTTGAATACTCATACTCTTCCTTTTTCAATATTATTGAAGCATTTAT
CAGGGTTATTGTCTCATGAGCGGATACATATTTGAATGTATTTAGAAAAATAAACAAATAGGGGTTCCGC
GCACATTTCCCCGAAAAGTGCCAC
Features (pLannotate 1.2.2; 13 found; start..end, strand, type, name):
      8..477     +  LTR            LTR: long terminal repeat from Moloney murine leukemia virus
    601..875     +  misc_feature   MESV Ψ (fragment): packaging signal of murine embryonic stem cell virus
    942..1358    +  CDS            gag (truncated): truncated Moloney murine leukemia virus (MMLV) gag gene lacking the start codon
   1369..2160    +  CDS            SNAI1: SNAI1_HUMAN - Also known as SNAH. Experimental evidence at protein level: Swiss-Prot protein existence level 1. Involved in induction of the epithelial to mesenchymal transition (EMT), formation and maintenance of embryonic mesoderm, growth arrest, survival and cell migration. Binds to 3 E-boxes of the E-cadherin/CDH1 gene promoter and to the promoters of CLDN7 and KRT8 and, in association with histone demethylase KDM1A which it recruits to the promoters, causes a decrease in dimethylated H3K4 levels and represses transcription (PubMed:20389281, PubMed:20562920). The N- terminal SNAG domain co
   2122..3126    +  CDS            Esr1 (fragment): ESR1_MOUSE - Also known as Esr, Estr, Estra, Nr3a1. Experimental evidence at protein level: Swiss-Prot protein existence level 1. Nuclear hormone receptor. The steroid hormones and their receptors are involved in the regulation of eukaryotic gene expression and affect cellular proliferation and differentiation in target tissues. Ligand-dependent nuclear transactivation involves either direct homodimer binding to a palindromic estrogen response element (ERE) sequence or association with other DNA-binding transcription factors, such as AP-1/c-Jun, c-Fos, ATF-2, Sp1 and Sp3, to mediate ERE- indep
   3231..3692    +  misc_feature   IRES: internal ribosome entry site (IRES) of the encephalomyocarditis virus (EMCV)
   3697..4116    +  CDS            bsr: BSR_BACCE - Experimental evidence at protein level: Swiss-Prot protein existence level 1. Catalyzes the deamination of the cytosine moiety of the antibiotics blasticidin S, cytomycin and acetylblasticidin S. From Bacillus cereus.
   4186..4307    +  LTR            3' LTR (ΔU3) (fragment): self-inactivating 3' long terminal repeat (LTR) from Moloney murine leukemia virus
   4308..4777    +  LTR            LTR: long terminal repeat from Moloney murine leukemia virus
   4843..4895    -  CDS            lacI (fragment): lac repressor; lacI; The lac repressor binds to the lac operator to inhibit transcription in E. coli. This inhibition can be relieved by adding lactose or isopropyl-β-D-thiogalactopyranoside (IPTG).
   5078..5666    -  rep_origin     ori: high-copy-number ColE1/pMB1/pBR322/pUC origin of replication
   5826..6686    -  CDS            AmpR: β-lactamase; bla; confers resistance to ampicillin, carbenicillin, and related antibiotics
   6687..6791    -  promoter       AmpR promoter: bla
