[The description below was written by a language model from this plasmid's Addgene catalogue record and pLannotate feature annotations shown in this document.]
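Description:
pWZL Blast Snail ER is a Moloney murine leukemia virus-based retroviral vector for stable, drug-inducible expression of human Snail (SNAI1) in mammalian cells. It is built on the pWZL-Blast backbone and is propagated in E. coli through a high-copy ColE1/pUC-type origin with ampicillin selection (AmpR under its own bla promoter). The proviral portion is flanked by MMLV long terminal repeats and carries a packaging signal plus a truncated gag segment lacking its start codon, elements that allow the transcript to be packaged into retroviral particles when the viral proteins are supplied in trans. No separate internal promoter is annotated, so expression appears to be driven from the 5′ LTR.

The payload is a bicistronic cassette. The human SNAI1 coding sequence is fused at its C terminus to an estrogen receptor hormone-binding domain, which the sequence annotation matches to mouse Esr1. This domain carries a G525R mutation that abolishes binding to 17β-estradiol while preserving sensitivity to the synthetic ligand 4-hydroxytamoxifen, so the fusion protein's activity can be switched on by 4OHT without interference from endogenous estrogen. Downstream, an EMCV IRES directs translation of the bsr blasticidin S deaminase gene from the same transcript, linking blasticidin resistance to transgene expression in transduced cells. According to the depositor, the plasmid was made by replacing the MYC cDNA of a related pWZL-Blast MycER construct with PCR-amplified human Snail cDNA. SNAI1 is a transcriptional repressor of E-cadherin that induces the epithelial–mesenchymal transition, and the associated publication concerns EMT generating cells with stem-cell properties, consistent with use for conditionally triggering EMT.
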