Addgene plasmid #18798: pWZL Blast Snail ER
Depositing lab: Bob Weinberg. Depositing organization: Whitehead Institute for Biomedical Research. Publication: The epithelial-mesenchymal transition generates cells with properties of stem cells. Mani SA, Guo W, Liao MJ, Eaton EN, Ayyanan A, Zhou AY, Brooks M, Reinhard F, Zhang CC, Shipitsin M, Campbell LL, Polyak K, Brisken C, Yang J, Weinberg RA. Cell. 2008 May 16. 133(4):704-15. 10.1016/j.cell.2008.03.027 PubMed 18485877.
Backbone
  Vector backbone: pWZL-Blast
  Backbone size w/o insert (bp): 5100
  Vector type: Mammalian Expression, Retroviral
  Selectable markers: Blasticidin
Growth in bacteria
  Bacterial resistance: Ampicillin, 100 μg/mL
  Growth temperature: 37°C
  Growth strain: DH5alpha
  Copy number: Unknown
Gene/Insert
  Gene/Insert name: snail
  Species: H. sapiens (human)
  Mutation: G525R mutation in the ER. The presence of the G525R point mutation in the cloned ER sequence abrogates its binding to 17β-estradiol while keeping its full sensitivity to the synthetic ligand 4'hydroxytamoxifen (4OHT).
  Entrez Gene: SNAI1 (a.k.a. SLUGH2, SNA, SNAH, SNAIL, SNAIL1, dJ710H13.1)
  Tag / fusion protein: ER hormone binding domain (C terminal on insert)
  Cloning method: Restriction Enzyme; 5′ cloning site BamHI (not destroyed); 3′ cloning site BamHI (destroyed during cloning)
  Sequencing primers: 5′ pBABE 5'; 3′ IRES-R (5'-GCATTCCTTTGGCGAGAG-3')
Terms and licenses: Academic/Nonprofit Terms; Industry Terms: Not Available to Industry
Depositor comments: pWZL-Blast-Snail-ER was generated by replacing the MYC cDNA of pWZL-Blast-DN-MycER (Littlewood et al., 1995; Watnick et al., 2003) with the hSnail cDNA PCR amplified from pBp-hSnail.
How to cite: pWZL Blast Snail ER was a gift from Bob Weinberg (Addgene plasmid # 18798 ; http://n2t.net/addgene:18798 ; RRID:Addgene_18798)
