>Addgene plasmid #18798 | pWZL Blast Snail ER | addgene partial sequence | sequence record 62254 | pBabe-5
GCGGATCATGCCGCGCTCTTTCCTCGTCAGGAAGCCCTCCGACCCCAATCGGAAGCCTAACTACAGCGAG
CTGCAGGACTCTAATCCAGAGTTTACCTTCCAGCAGCCCTACGACCAGGCCCACCTGCTGGCAGCCATCC
CACCTCCGGAGATCCTCAACCCCACCGCCTCGCTGCCAATGCTCATCTGGGACTCTGTCCTGGCGCCCCA
AGCCCAGCCAATTGCCTGGGCCTCCCTTCGGCTCCAGGAGAGTCCCAGGGTGGCAGAGCTGACCTCCCTG
TCAGATGAGGACAGTGGGAAAGGCTCCCAGCCCCCCAGCCCACCCTCACCGGCTCCTTCGTCCTTCTCCT
CTACTTCAGTCTCTTCCTTGGAGGCCGAGGCCTATGCTGCCTTCCCAGGCTTGGGCCAAGTGCCCAAGCA
GCTGGCCCAGCTCTCTGAGGCCAAGGATCTCCAGGCTCGAAAGGCCTTCAACTGCAAATACTGCAACAAG
GAATACCTCAGCCTGGGTGCCCTCAAGATGCACATCCGAAGCCACACGCTGCCCTGCGTCTGCGGAACCT
GCGGGAAGGCCTTCTCTAGGCCCTGGCTGCTACAAGGCCATGTCCGGACCCACACTGGCGAGAAGCCCTT
CTCCTGTCCCCACTGCAGCCGTGCCTTCGCTGACCGCTCCAACCTGCGGGCCCACCTCCAGACCCACTCA
GATGTCAAGAAGTACCAGTGCCAGGCGTGTGCTCGGACCTTCTCCCGAATGTCCCTGCTCCACAAGCACC
AAGAGTCCGGCTGCTCAGGATGTCCCCGCGCGGATCCACGAAATGAAATGGGTGCTTCAGGAGACATGAG
GGCTGCCAACCTTTGGCCAAGCCCTCTTGTGATTAAGCACACTAAGAAGAATAGCCCTGCCTTGTCCTTG
ACAGCTGACCAGATGGTCAGTGCCTTGTTGGATGCTGAACCGCCCATGA
