>Addgene plasmid #18798 | pWZL Blast Snail ER | addgene partial sequence | sequence record 62255 | pCDH-rev 5'-GCATTCCTTTGGCGAGAG-3'
GCTCGTCAGAAGACAGGGCCAGGTTTCCGGGCCCTCACATTGCCAAAAGACGGCAATATGGTGGAAAATA
ACCGGAATTGGTCGACTAGATCTTCAATTGTTTTACGTATCTCGAGTGAATTCACTAGTAGGAGCTCTCA
GATCGTGTTGGGGAAGCCCTCTGCTTCCGGGGGTATGTAGTAGGTTTGTAAGGAATGTGCTGAAGTGGAG
CTGGTGGTGGCCAGCTGGGTCTGGCTGGGCTCCTCTGGGGGCACTCCCATGCGACTGGCTGGGGCATGAA
GGCGGTGGGCATCCAACATCTCCAGGAGCAGGTCATAGAGGGGTACCACGTTCTTGCATTTCATGTTGTA
GAGATGCTCCATGCGTTTGTTACTCATATGCCGGATATGGGAAAGAATGAGAAGGAGCTGAGCTAGGCGG
CGATGCTGCTGCTGCAGAGTCAGGCCAGCTTTGGCCATCAGGTGGATCAAAGTGTCTGTGATCTTGTCCA
GGACACGGTGGATGTGGTCCTTCTCTTCCAGAGACTTCAAGGTGCTGGACAGAAACGTGTACACTCCGGA
ATTAAGCAAAATGATGGATTTGAGGCACACAAACTCTTCACCCTGCAGGTTCATCATGCGGAACCGACTT
GACGTAGCAAGCAACATGTCAAAGATCTCCACCATGCCTTCCACACATTTACCTTGATTCCTGTCCAGGA
GCAAGTTAGGAGCAAACAGGAGCTTCCCCGGGTGTTCCATGGAGCGCCAGACGAGACCAATCATCAGAAT
CTCCAGCCAGGCACACTCGAGAAGGTGGACCTGATCATGGAGATTCAAGTCCCCAAAGCCTGGCACTCTC
TTTGCCCAGT
